>Addgene plasmid #179576 | pJH3449 | addgene full sequence | sequence record 355663 | Addgene NGS Result
CGCCTCTCCCCGCGCGTTGGCCGATTCATTAATGCAGCTGGCACGACAGGTTTCCCGACTGGAAAGCGGG
CAGTGAGCGCAACGCAATTAATGTGAGTTAGCTCACTCATTAGGCACCCCAGGCTTTACACTTTATGCTT
CCGGCTCGTATGTTGTGTGGAATTGTGAGCGGATAACAATTTCACACAGGAAACAGCTATGACCATGATT
ACGCCAAGCTGTAAGTTTAAACATGATCTTACTAACTAACTATTCTCATTTAAATTTTCAGAGCTTAAAA
ATGGCTGAAATCACTCACAACGATGGATACGCTAACAACTTGGAAATGAAATAAGCTTGGGCTGCAGCAT
GCGGCCGCATTTGTTGAAAAAACGTACGGTCTTCATTTAAGAGTGACATAGTTTCTTCTTACATTTTTAA
TATTAATCTGATGTTTCAGATCTGCTCTAATAATGGCTGGTTCAGCACATCAAAACGAGTACGACTTTTC
GCAACGACGGCATTCACTTATCAACATGTTCAAGGCGTTTAAATTGTAAACAATCTTGTGATGCAGCATT
GCTCCAATGATAATTTGGGTATTTCATAGGGTGTTATTTTGCATCTGTTTATCTATGAAGAAGCTGAAAA
CTGGAATTATCATTAGAGCAAGTTCGCAAGCAGACCAGCACACAAAATAATGCAACAGAATTTGGTTCCC
AAAGAGCTCAATAAAGTTTACTTTTCACAAATGCTTCAATTTCCGTTTCTTCCATTTAAATTGTTCTGAT
GTTATAGCTTCTCGCACTTTCCCTCCATTTCAATTTCCCGCCTATTTTCTACCCTCAAAAGTTCCTCTCA
TAGTTTTCTTATTGATGAGGAACTTTTGGGCATTAGCAAAATTGTGCCCTTTGAATTAAGTTAAAATGAA
TTAAATAATCTTTTATTAAAGCGAATTCGCATCATATTTTAAATGCGCGGTATTAATAAAAATAGGTTCG
TCGATCAATAGGTGTTTTCATATTATCCAAATACACAATTGGGCAATTTGTAAAACTTGAAGAATGCGGC
AACGAGTTCTGTGCAAGTCTTTACCTTTAATGCTTCCGTCATCGTTAGCAAAAACTGTGTCATGAAAGAC
AAGTGTATAAGATTATTCAAATACAATTTTCTTATGGAGTTTTTCTAGCTTTTAAGGATTTCCAAATAGA
ATGATCATTCCTTGAATAATAATTCTCTATTTTATCAATATTTTGTTTTTTTTTCTATTTTAGAAAGGGC
GGAGAGTAGTGTGTAGTGGCGGTTTCACGCTCTGATGATCTCATGCCATTGTTCACCTTTTCCAAATTGT
TTTAGGTTATTCGGAGTACTTCTTTTCTTTCTTTTCCCTCTTCATTTTCACCCTCTGTTTGAGCATGAGT
GCTCTCTATTCTTTGGTGATGGAATAAAAAGAGGTGCCATCAAATTCAGAATTTTGTAAAATGTTGAACT
TTAGAGTTTTTAGTATTCGGTTAGTGTGATGTTTGTTTTATTTTCAACCCTAACAAATCTCAGTTTTCTG
GAAAAGTTGTGCATTTACAATGAATATATTGTTTTCTGCATTTCGTCTGTTCTTAGATTATTCAGTGACT
TTGGAAATTTAAGCTAATTCTTGTTGAGCCATTTGACATAATTTGTATAGAAAACAAAAATGTATACTTT
ACACCGCGATTTAGATACGGCACTGTGCGGAAACTAGCAAACAATTCAGAGCCGACTTCCATAAGGTTGC
CAAAAAAATTTTAGTAATTTATTAATTCAATAATTAAATGTATTTATCACGAAAATAAAATGAAAACATT
TGTTGTTCAAAATTATATATTTTCAGAAAGAAAAAACAAGTTTTTAAAATTTAATTACTACTTCTCATTA
TGAGTCTCTCAAAAAGCTCAACATTTCAGTTAGAATAAAAATTAAAAAATATCAATGAAAGTGTCCCGTC
TAATTCCATTTTTCACTCCCCACACTGTTCAACGTCAAAACACATTGTCATTCAGTCATTTTGGAAAAAG
CACCCCGAGCGCAGAAGCAGTAGGAAAAACGAGTCTCGATGGGGGTAGGTTGAACGAGCAAAAAAAACCA
ATTCGGCTAATTGAACTCGACTTTTTCTCCCAATTTTACTCTCACCAATCGTGATGCGTATCTAAATGGA
TACGCAAAGAAAGGAAAAGAAAGAGCTTTTTATTTTCAGATCCACCCACGGACACGTTTTTGGTAGAACT
ATTACATCACTTTTTCTTAGTTTTTTCTGTGAGCTTGATGAGAACTGTGGTGTATTTTTTGTAGATAAAA
CAAAATTTAAACCTACTTCATAAGTTCACACACCTACCTTATGTCAGCCTAGAAAGTTACCACGATGATG
GCAGAAAGTTGCCTCTTTGCCTCTAAATGCCGAGTAGTTTCAAAAAATGTTGACATTTGATTTGGAATTT
AAGAGTCCTCTCTGAAAATGTGTAATTCTGAAATTTTAGTGCCCATTTCAAAAAAATAACATCTGCTCAG
CAAATTGTATTTCATCCTCTCTTTATTTTTTGTTACCCCGTCTTACTTCCTCTCTTTTTTATTTATTGTT
TTTTCTTGTGGTCCTAATAATAAAAATGAAAAGAGAAGCTGTTGTGCTCTTCCACAACAATGTGCTCTTT
TCAATATTCTAAAATGGCAATGGAATTGGCAATTGTTGGAGGGTTAAAATTGCCAGACAAAAGTCATCTT
CTCTATGTTTGTTCTTCATCTTCTTTTACCTCTATTCCTTATCCTTCTCAATAACATCCTGAAACTGACG
ATTTAATGAGTATACTTCCGTTTATGAATGTATCATGATAATTTCATGTCTGAAAAAGAACGGAGAAATG
AGAATGCATATTCTCAACTTGAACGTATAGCCAAGACTTATGCCTATTTTCAATCTGTTTAGACCCTGAC
AAACATTTGACCACACAGGAGTGTTTGGGACAACAACCATATTTTTGAAAACATTTTTGAATGAGAAATG
CTATCTTCTGTGGGAAGTTTTAAAGCAAGCTGATTTCTTTATATAGCCCAAAATAATTATTTTTTAATAG
ATTATGCAAATTAAAATATGGAGCTTGATTTGCTGAAGTGTCTATTTGATTTGATTTGATTTGATTTGAT
TTATTACGATTGGAATCGTGATGGAATAAAAGCAGTATAGTATAAAGACAGAAAAAATAAATACACAATA
CATAGGAAGAATAATCAAAAAGTTACGAATAAAGTACAAACAAGAAAAGCAATTATCACCTGCAAAAGTT
GATTAATTGGAACATTAAAGTGAACATGAAATAGGCTATTTGGGGGTGTGAGGAGAGTGGGTGAATGATG
GGTAATAAGAGGTGCCAATATAAGATTCGTCATGCTAATTTTTCATAGAACTTTAGACCCTATTTGTGAA
AAAGTGTCTTCTTAGTTTGGTTTTGCATTTCCCCCAGATGAACTTGGTTTTGGTTCTGGTTTTGTTGTTT
TTATCGATTTTGAAAAATTGGTCCGTGTCAATGTCAACTTTATTTAACTTTAAGCTTTAAAGAATAAACT
TATCAAAATAAATCAAACGGTACTTTTTTTTTGAAATTTTTATTCAAAATTCAATCTTTTCAAGAGCAAA
CTGTAATTTTTTTTGTCATTCCTATCGCAAATAAACGTAAAATTCAGTTAATTTAAAATGTGAGAAATGA
GGTAACAACTACTATAGAAAAATAATGAAATGTTCAAGCGATGAGCAATTAAAATTTACGCTCAAAAATT
AACCATGATGAGAAAAAAATTCTGCTCTTCAAGTTATACAAGACTTATGAGTGTTAACTTTATACTTCAA
AAAATAAATTGTATTGAAACACCTTTTTTAGAGATTTTAGATTATTAGATTGAGAACTGTACAAAAAAAC
GAGTGTTCCAAGATACATGAGAATGATATTTTAACCCGAAACAATGAAACATTCAATCATACATATTCTC
ATCCTTTTCAACTCGTCAACATTCCACGCCTTGTCTCACTTTTTTCTATTTCCCGTCCACTGGGATTTTG
ATTTCCCGCCCGTTTCGTCTCGGCATTTTTTTTTTGAAAGAGGTTACTCTCTCATCTTTGACACCATCTT
CCATAAAACACGAGAAATGAATAATGGAATCGAGGGAGGTTCTTGTTTGTTTTTTTTGTGTGTTTTTGTT
TTGCATTTTACTCATATTTTAGAACTTCGAAATCTGATCATGACTCGTTTTGCGAGAACCATTGCTTTAA
AATATTTTTATTTTCTTGAGGATAACTGTTTTTTTGAAAAAAAAAACATGGAATCTTTGGAAGTATGCTG
TAAATTGAGGAAGTCTTAAAATGTTTCAACTTCCATATGAAAAATTAAATATAATACAGTTTTGTTTCCG
TTACAAAATCCAAGACGTCTTCTCACAAAAAATCGCCTAAATTTTCATTTAAAAATGTGTCTTTGCAAAA
GTTACCAGTCCTGTCAAATACTCGCAACAAATATCCAAGAATAACTGACTGATCTGATTTTTGCAGTTAG
TTTTTCCTCTTCAAACTCAAAATCTGTTTTTATTTGAACCATTCAATAGTTTAAACCCCATTTGAATACG
TTTTCTCATCTTTCCTCGTCACCAGTTTCAATGCTTTAAAAACAATTTTCAGCATCCCGGGATTGGCCAA
AGGACCCAAAGGTATGTTTCGAATGATACTAACATAACATAGAACATTTTCAGGAGGACCCTTGGCTAGC
GTCGACGGATCCCGATGTCGGACACAATTCTTGGTTTCAACAAATCAAACGTCGTTTTGGCTGCTGGAAT
TGCTGGAGCCGCTTTCCTCGGCTACTGCATTTACTTCGATCATAAGAGAATCAACGCTCCAGACTACAAG
GACAAGATTAGGCAAAGTCAGTGTTTTAACAACATATTTCCTTCGGATTTTTATCTAAAAACAACTTATT
TTCTTTCAGAGAGACGTGCCCAGGCTGGGGATCCTATGGAGAAAAGTTTCGTGATAACTGATCCACGGCT
GCCAGACAATCCCATCATCTTCGCATCCGATGGCTTCCTGGAGCTGACCGAGTATTCCAGAGAGGAGATC
CTGGGCCGCAATGGCCGCTTTCTGCAGGGACCAGAGACAGACCAGGCCACAGTGCAGAAGATTCGCGATG
CCATTAGAGATCAGCGCGAGATTACCGTGCAGCTGATAAACTACACAAAAAGCGGGAAGAAATTCTGGAA
CCTCCTGCACCTCCAGCCCATGAGGGACCAGAAGGGTGAGCTCCAGTATTTCATCGGAGTGCAGCTGGAT
GGATAAAGATCCCCGAGATCTTCAGCGCTCAGCATTCGTAGAATTGTAAGTTTAAACTTTCTCATACTAA
CTAACGCGCTCTATTTAAATTTTCAGAATTCGCTGTCTCATCCTACTTTCACCTAGTTAACTGCTTGTCT
TAAAATCTATGCTTCTCTTTAGTATCTAAAATTTTCCTAGAAGCTTACAAGTATATAAATGGTCTCTTCT
CAATAAAGGTTGTATATTTATTCATCTTATTGAATCTGCCATTTCCTCGTTTTTGCGAGTTTATATACCT
TCCAATTTTCTTTCTATTGTATTTTCAACTTCTAATTTTAATTCAGGGAAACTGCTTCAACGCATCGGTA
CCATGGTCTCCAAGGGAGAGGAGCTCTTCACCGGAGTCGTCCCAATCCTCGTCGAGCTCGACGGAGACGT
CAACGGACACAAGTTCTCCGTCCGTGGAGAGGGAGAGGGAGACGCCACCAACGGAAAGCTCACCCTCAAG
TTCATCTGCACCACCGGAAAGCTCCCAGTCCCATGGCCAACCCTCGTCACCACCCTCTCCCACGGAGTCC
AGTGCTTCGCCCGTTACCCAGACCACATGAAGCAGCACGACTTCTTCAAGTCCGCCATGCCAGAGGGATA
CGTCCAGGAGCGTACCATCTTCTTCAAGGACGACGGAACCTACAAGACCCGTGCCGAGGTCAAGTTCGAG
GGAGACACCCTCGTCAACCGTATCGAGCTCAAGGGAGTCGACTTCAAGGAGGACGGAAACATCCTCGGAC
ACAAGCTCGAGTACAACTTCAACTCCCACAACATCTACATCATGGCCGTCAAGCAGAAGAACGGAATCAA
GGTCAACTTCAAGATCCGTCACAACGTCGAGGACGGATCCGTCCAGCTCGCCGACCACTACCAGCAGAAC
ACCCCAATCGGAGACGGACCAGTCCTCCTCCCAGACTCCCACTACCTCTCCACCCAGTCCGTCCTCTCCA
AGGACCCAAACGAGAAGCGTGACCACATGGTCCTCCTCGAGTTCCGTACCGCCGCCGGAATCACCCTCGG
AATGGACGAGCTCTACAAGTGATAAGATATCACCTCCCACAACGAGGATTACACTATCGTTGAGCAATAT
GAAAGAGCTGAAGGGCGGCACTCGACAGGTGGCATGGATGAATTGTATAAGTAGGAGCTCCCGAGATCTT
CAGCGCTCAGCATTCGTAGAATTGTAAGTTTAAACTTTCTCATACTAACTAACGCGCTCTATTTAAATTT
TCAGAATTCCAACTGAGCGCCGGTCGCTACCATTACCAACTTGTCTGGTGTCAAAAATAATAGGGGCCGC
TGTCATCAGAGTAAGTTTAAACTGAGTTCTACTAACTAACGAGTAATATTTAAATTTTCAGCATCTCGCG
CCCGTGCCTCTGACTTCTAAGTCCAATTACTCTTCAACATCCCTACATGCTCTTTCTCCCTGTGCTCCCA
CCCCCTATTTTTGTTATTATCAAAAAACTTCTCTTAATTTCTTTGTTTTTTAGCTTCTTTTAAGTCACCT
CTAACAATGAAATTGTGTAGATTCAAAAATAGAATTAATTCGTAATAAAAAGTCGAAAAAAATTGTGCTC
CCTCCCCCCATTAATAATAATTCTATCCCAAAATCTACACAATGTTCTGTGTACACTTCTTATGTTTTTT
ACTTCTGATAAATTTTTTTGAAACATCATAGAAAAAACCGCACACAAAATACCTTATCATATGTTACGTT
TCAGTTTATGACCGCAATTTTTATTTCTTCGCACGTCTGGGCCTCTCATGACGTCAAATCATGCTCATCG
TGAAAAAGTTTTGGAGTATTTTTGGAATTTTTCAATCAAGTGAAAGTTTATGAAATTAATTTTCCTGCTT
TTGCTTTTTGGGGTTTCCCCTATTGTTTGTCAAGATTTCGAGGACGGCGTTTTTCTTGCTAAAATCACAA
GTATTGATGAGCACGATGCAAGAAAGATCGGAAGAAGGTTTGGGTTTGAGGCTCAGTGGAAGGTGAGTAG
AAGTTGATAATTTGAAAGTGGAGTAGTGTCTATGGGGTTTTTGCCTTAAATGACAGAATACATTCCCAAT
ATACCAAACATAACTGTTTCCTACTAGTCGGCCGTACGGGCCCTTTCGTCTCGCGCGTTTCGGTGATGAC
GGTGAAAACCTCTGACACATGCAGCTCCCGGAGACGGTCACAGCTTGTCTGTAAGCGGATGCCGGGAGCA
GACAAGCCCGTCAGGGCGCGTCAGCGGGTGTTGGCGGGTGTCGGGGCTGGCTTAACTATGCGGCATCAGA
GCAGATTGTACTGAGAGTGCACCATATGCGGTGTGAAATACCGCACAGATGCGTAAGGAGAAAATACCGC
ATCAGGCGGCCTTAAGGGCCTCGTGATACGCCTATTTTTATAGGTTAATGTCATGATAATAATGGTTTCT
TAGACGTCAGGTGGCACTTTTCGGGGAAATGTGCGCGGAACCCCTATTTGTTTATTTTTCTAAATACATT
CAAATATGTATCCGCTCATGAGACAATAACCCTGATAAATGCTTCAATAATATTGAAAAAGGAAGAGTAT
GAGTATTCAACATTTCCGTGTCGCCCTTATTCCCTTTTTTGCGGCATTTTGCCTTCCTGTTTTTGCTCAC
CCAGAAACGCTGGTGAAAGTAAAAGATGCTGAAGATCAGTTGGGTGCACGAGTGGGTTACATCGAACTGG
ATCTCAACAGCGGTAAGATCCTTGAGAGTTTTCGCCCCGAAGAACGTTTTCCAATGATGAGCACTTTTAA
AGTTCTGCTATGTGGCGCGGTATTATCCCGTATTGACGCCGGGCAAGAGCAACTCGGTCGCCGCATACAC
TATTCTCAGAATGACTTGGTTGAGTACTCACCAGTCACAGAAAAGCATCTTACGGATGGCATGACAGTAA
GAGAATTATGCAGTGCTGCCATAACCATGAGTGATAACACTGCGGCCAACTTACTTCTGACAACGATCGG
AGGACCGAAGGAGCTAACCGCTTTTTTGCACAACATGGGGGATCATGTAACTCGCCTTGATCGTTGGGAA
CCGGAGCTGAATGAAGCCATACCAAACGACGAGCGTGACACCACGATGCCTGTAGCAATGGCAACAACGT
TGCGCAAACTATTAACTGGCGAACTACTTACTCTAGCTTCCCGGCAACAATTAATAGACTGGATGGAGGC
GGATAAAGTTGCAGGACCACTTCTGCGCTCGGCCCTTCCGGCTGGCTGGTTTATTGCTGATAAATCTGGA
GCCGGTGAGCGTGGGTCTCGCGGTATCATTGCAGCACTGGGGCCAGATGGTAAGCCCTCCCGTATCGTAG
TTATCTACACGACGGGGAGTCAGGCAACTATGGATGAACGAAATAGACAGATCGCTGAGATAGGTGCCTC
ACTGATTAAGCATTGGTAACTGTCAGACCAAGTTTACTCATATATACTTTAGATTGATTTAAAACTTCAT
TTTTAATTTAAAAGGATCTAGGTGAAGATCCTTTTTGATAATCTCATGACCAAAATCCCTTAACGTGAGT
TTTCGTTCCACTGAGCGTCAGACCCCGTAGAAAAGATCAAAGGATCTTCTTGAGATCCTTTTTTTCTGCG
CGTAATCTGCTGCTTGCAAACAAAAAAACCACCGCTACCAGCGGTGGTTTGTTTGCCGGATCAAGAGCTA
CCAACTCTTTTTCCGAAGGTAACTGGCTTCAGCAGAGCGCAGATACCAAATACTGTTCTTCTAGTGTAGC
CGTAGTTAGGCCACCACTTCAAGAACTCTGTAGCACCGCCTACATACCTCGCTCTGCTAATCCTGTTACC
AGTGGCTGCTGCCAGTGGCGATAAGTCGTGTCTTACCGGGTTGGACTCAAGACGATAGTTACCGGATAAG
GCGCAGCGGTCGGGCTGAACGGGGGGTTCGTGCACACAGCCCAGCTTGGAGCGAACGACCTACACCGAAC
TGAGATACCTACAGCGTGAGCTATGAGAAAGCGCCACGCTTCCCGAAGGGAGAAAGGCGGACAGGTATCC
GGTAAGCGGCAGGGTCGGAACAGGAGAGCGCACGAGGGAGCTTCCAGGGGGAAACGCCTGGTATCTTTAT
AGTCCTGTCGGGTTTCGCCACCTCTGACTTGAGCGTCGATTTTTGTGATGCTCGTCAGGGGGGCGGAGCC
TATGGAAAAACGCCAGCAACGCGGCCTTTTTACGGTTCCTGGCCTTTTGCTGGCCTTTTGCTCACATGTT
CTTTCCTGCGTTATCCCCTGATTCTGTGGATAACCGTATTACCGCCTTTGAGTGAGCTGATACCGCTCGC
CGCAGCCGAACGACCGAGCGCAGCGAGTCAGTGAGCGAGGAAGCGGAAGAGCGCCCAATACGCAAAC
Features (pLannotate 1.2.2; 15 found; start..end, strand, type, name):
     89..110     +  protein_bind   CAP binding site: CAP binding activates transcription in the presence of cAMP. E. coli catabolite activator protein
    125..155     +  promoter       lac promoter: promoter for the E. coli lac operon
    163..179     +  protein_bind   lac operator: The lac repressor binds to the lac operator to inhibit transcription in E. coli. This inhibition can be relieved by adding lactose or isopropyl-β-D-thiogalactopyranoside (IPTG). lac repressor encoded by lacI
   2121..2137    -  promoter       LEU2 promoter (fragment): S. cerevisiae LEU2
   4775..4999    +  CDS            tomm-20 (fragment): TOM20_CAEEL - Experimental evidence at protein level: Swiss-Prot protein existence level 1. Central component of the receptor complex responsible for the recognition and translocation of cytosolically synthesized mitochondrial preproteins (By similarity). Together with tomm-22 functions as the transit peptide receptor at the surface of the mitochondrion outer membrane and facilitates the movement of preproteins into the translocation pore (PubMed:21264209). From Caenorhabditis elegans.
   5006..5323    +  CDS            miniSOG: miniSOG is a basic (constitutively fluorescent) cyan fluorescent protein published in 2011, derived from Arabidopsis thaliana. It requires the cofactor flavin for fluorescence.
   5673..6389    +  CDS            EBFP2: EBFP2 is a basic (constitutively fluorescent) blue fluorescent protein published in 2007, derived from Aequorea victoria. It is reported to be a rapidly-maturing monomer with moderate acid sensitivity.
   6399..6424    +  CDS            E2-Crimson (fragment): far-red noncytotoxic tetrameric variant of DsRed fluorescent protein (Strack et al., 2009) mammalian codon-optimized
   7190..7342    +  CDS            aex-5 (fragment): AEX5_CAEEL - Also known as kpc-3 From Caenorhabditis elegans.
   7470..7505    +  CDS            rop (fragment): Rop protein, which maintains plasmids at low copy number; rop
   7607..7706    +  misc_feature   bom (fragment): basis of mobility region from pBR322
   7804..7908    +  promoter       AmpR promoter: bla
   7909..8769    +  CDS            AmpR: β-lactamase; bla; confers resistance to ampicillin, carbenicillin, and related antibiotics
   8940..9528    +  rep_origin     ori: high-copy-number ColE1/pMB1/pBR322/pUC origin of replication
   9711..76      +  CDS            lacI (fragment) (across the origin): lac repressor; lacI; The lac repressor binds to the lac operator to inhibit transcription in E. coli. This inhibition can be relieved by adding lactose or isopropyl-β-D-thiogalactopyranoside (IPTG).
