[The description below was written by a language model from this plasmid's Addgene catalogue record and pLannotate feature annotations shown in this document.]
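Description:
pJH3449 is a C. elegans expression plasmid built on a pBluescript-type (pBSK) backbone and propagated in E. coli as a high-copy plasmid. It carries a ColE1/pUC-type origin and the β-lactamase gene for ampicillin selection. The feature table also shows remnants of the lac promoter/operator region and short fragments of lacI, rop and bom, all of which are bacterial backbone sequence. Several very short matches (a LEU2 promoter fragment, an E2-Crimson fragment) are probably incidental annotation hits rather than functional parts.

The payload is an N-terminal portion of the worm mitochondrial outer-membrane import receptor TOMM-20 fused in frame to miniSOG, a small flavin-binding protein that produces singlet oxygen under blue light. Anchoring miniSOG to mitochondria in this way is a standard means of light-triggered ablation of the expressing cells. Downstream, an SL2 trans-splicing spacer named in the purpose line, but not annotated in the table, links this fusion to a blue fluorescent protein annotated as EBFP2. BFP is therefore made as a separate protein from the same operon-like transcript and marks the expressing cells, even though the catalogue lists it as a C-terminal tag. The unc-54 3' UTR terminates the cassette; the aex-5 fragment annotated in that region may simply be flanking genomic sequence.

The record is inconsistent about the promoter. The purpose line gives Pacr-5, with expression in B-type motor neurons and other cells, whereas the promoter field lists Plgc-55B. The long unannotated stretch upstream of tomm-20 presumably holds the promoter, but the table does not identify it. The associated publication concerns motor neuron oscillators for backward locomotion, which fits use of the plasmid for optogenetic ablation of defined motor neuron classes in transgenic worms.
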