Addgene plasmid #179576: pJH3449
Purpose: Pacr-5::tomm20::miniSOG-SL2::BFP unc-54 3' UTR C.elegans B-MN/others and others expression of miniSOG-SL2 BFP
Depositing lab: Mei Zhen. Depositing organization: Sinai Health System. Publication: Excitatory motor neurons are local oscillators for backward locomotion. Gao S, Guan SA, Fouad AD, Meng J, Kawano T, Huang YC, Li Y, Alcaire S, Hung W, Lu Y, Qi YB, Jin Y, Alkema M, Fang-Yen C, Zhen M. Elife. 2018 Jan 23;7. pii: 29915. doi: 10.7554/eLife.29915. PubMed 29360035.
Backbone
  Vector backbone: pBSK
  Backbone manufacturer: stratagene
  Backbone size w/o insert (bp): 9184
  Total vector size (bp): 9736
  Vector type: Worm Expression
Growth in bacteria
  Bacterial resistance: Ampicillin, 100 μg/mL
  Growth temperature: 37°C
  Growth strain: DH5alpha
  Copy number: High Copy
Gene/Insert
  Gene/Insert name: tomm20::miniSOG
  Species: C. elegans (nematode)
  Insert size (bp): 552
  Entrez Gene: tomm-20 (a.k.a. CELE_F23H12.2)
  Promoter: Plgc-55B
  Tag / fusion protein: BFP (C terminal on backbone)
  Cloning method: Restriction Enzyme; 5′ cloning site XmaI (not destroyed); 3′ cloning site KpnI (not destroyed)
  Sequencing primers: 5′ atgtcggacacaatt; 3′ TTATCCATCCAGCT
Terms and licenses: Academic/Nonprofit Terms; Industry Terms: Not Available to Industry
How to cite: pJH3449 was a gift from Mei Zhen (Addgene plasmid # 179576 ; http://n2t.net/addgene:179576 ; RRID:Addgene_179576)
